>Addgene plasmid #152559 | pGBW-m4133812 | addgene full sequence | sequence record 307256 | Addgene NGS Result
TCAATCGTTGCGTTACACACACAAAAAACCAACACACATCCATCTTCGATGGATAGCGATTTTATTATCT
AACTGCTGATCGAGTGTAGCCAGATCTAGTAATCAATTACGGGGTCATTAGTTCATAGCCCATATATGGA
GTTCCGCGTTACATAACTTACGGTAAATGGCCCGCCTGGCTGACCGCCCAACGACCCCCGCCCATTGACG
TCAATAATGACGTATGTTCCCATAGTAACGCCAATAGGGACTTTCCATTGACGTCAATGGGTGGAGTATT
TACGGTAAACTGCCCACTTGGCAGTACATCAAGTGTATCATATGCCAAGTACGCCCCCTATTGACGTCAA
TGACGGTAAATGGCCCGCCTGGCATTATGCCCAGTACATGACCTTATGGGACTTTCCTACTTGGCAGTAC
ATCTACGTATTAGTCATCGCTATTACCATGCTGATGCGGTTTTGGCAGTACATCAATGGGCGTGGATAGC
GGTTTGACTCACGGGGATTTCCAAGTCTCCACCCCATTGACGTCAATGGGAGTTTGTTTTGGCACCAAAA
TCAACGGGACTTTCCAAAATGTCGTAACAACTCCGCCCCATTGACGCAAATGGGCGGTAGGCGTGTACGG
TGGGAGGTCTATATAAGCAGAGCTGGTTTAGTGAACCGTCAGATCAGATCTTTGTCGATCCTACCATCCA
CTCGACACACCCGCCAGCGGCCGCCACCATGTCTGATAATGGACCCCAAAATCAGCGAAATGCACCCCGC
ATTACGTTTGGTGGACCCTCAGATTCAACTGGCAGTAACCAGAATGGAGAACGCAGTGGGGCGCGATCAA
AACAACGTCGGCCCCAAGGTTTACCCAATAATACTGCGTCTTGGTTCACCGCTCTCACTCAACATGGCAA
GGAAGACCTTAAATTCCCTCGAGGACAAGGCGTTCCAATTAACACCAATAGCAGTCCAGATGACCAAATT
GGCTACTACCGAAGAGCTACCAGACGAATTCGTGGTGGTGACGGTAAAATGAAAGATCTCAGTCCAAGAT
GGTATTTCTACTACCTAGGAACTGGGCCAGAAGCTGGACTTCCCTATGGTGCTAACAAAGACGGCATCAT
ATGGGTTGCAACTGAGGGAGCCTTGAATACACCAAAAGATCACATTGGCACCCGCAATCCTGCTAACAAT
GCTGCAATCGTGCTACAACTTCCTCAAGGAACAACATTGCCAAAAGGCTTCTACGCAGAAGGGAGCAGAG
GCGGCAGTCAAGCCTCTTCTCGTTCCTCATCACGTAGTCGCAACAGTTCAAGAAATTCAACTCCAGGCAG
CAGTAGGGGAACTTCTCCTGCTAGAATGGCTGGCAATGGCGGTGATGCTGCTCTTGCTTTGCTGCTGCTT
GACAGATTGAACCAGCTTGAGAGCAAAATGTCTGGTAAAGGCCAACAACAACAAGGCCAAACTGTCACTA
AGAAATCTGCTGCTGAGGCTTCTAAGAAGCCTCGGCAAAAACGTACTGCCACTAAAGCATACAATGTAAC
ACAAGCTTTCGGCAGACGTGGTCCAGAACAAACCCAAGGAAATTTTGGGGACCAGGAACTAATCAGACAA
GGAACTGATTACAAACATTGGCCGCAAATTGCACAATTTGCCCCCAGCGCTTCAGCGTTCTTCGGAATGT
CGCGCATTGGCATGGAAGTCACACCTTCGGGAACGTGGTTGACCTACACAGGTGCCATCAAATTGGATGA
CAAAGATCCAAATTTCAAAGATCAAGTCATTTTGCTGAATAAGCATATTGACGCATACAAAACATTCCCA
CCAACAGAGCCTAAAAAGGACAAAAAGAAGAAGGCTGATGAAACTCAAGCCTTACCGCAGAGACAGAAGA
AACAGCAAACTGTGACTCTTCTTCCTGCTGCAGATTTGGATGATTTCTCCAAACAATTGCAACAATCCAT
GAGCAGTGCTGACTCAACTCAGGCCGAAAACCTTTACTTTCAGTCGAAGAGGCGATGGAAAAAGAATTTT
ATCGCGGTGAGTGCAGCCAACAGATTCAAAAAGATATCCTCGTCTGGTGCCCTCTAAGCTAGCTTGACTG
ACTGAGATACAGCGTACCTTCAGCTCACAGACATGATAAGATACATTGATGAGTTTGGACAAACCACAAC
TAGAATGCAGTGAAAAAAATGCTTTATTTGTGAAATTTGTGATGCTATTGCTTTATTTGTAACCATTATA
AGCTGCAATAAACAAGTTAACAACAACAATTGCATTCATTTTATGTTTCAGGTTCAGGGGGAGGTGTGGG
AGGTTTTTTAAAGCAAGTAAAACCTCTACAAATGTGGTATTGGCCCATCTCTATCGGTATCGTAGCATAA
CCCCTTGGGGCCTCTAAACGGGTCTTGAGGGGTTTTTTGTGCCCCTCGGGCCGGATTGCTATCTACCGGC
ATTGGCGCAGAAAAAAATGCCTGATGCGACGCTGCGCGTCTTATACTCCCACATATGCCAGATTCAGCAA
CGGATACGGCTTCCCCAACTTGCCCACTTCCATACGTGTCCTCCTTACCAGAAATTTATCCTTAAGGTCG
TCAGCTATCCTGCAGGCGATCTCTCGATTTCGATCAAGACATTCCTTTAATGGTCTTTTCTGGACACCAC
TAGGGGTCAGAAGTAGTTCATCAAACTTTCTTCCCTCCCTAATCTCATTGGTTACCTTGGGCTATCGAAA
CTTAATTAACCAGTCAAGTCAGCTACTTGGCGAGATCGACTTGTCTGGGTTTCGACTACGCTCAGAATTG
CGTCAGTCAAGTTCGATCTGGTCCTTGCTATTGCACCCGTTCTCCGATTACGAGTTTCATTTAAATCATG
TGAGCAAAAGGCCAGCAAAAGGCCAGGAACCGTAAAAAGGCCGCGTTGCTGGCGTTTTTCCATAGGCTCC
GCCCCCCTGACGAGCATCACAAAAATCGACGCTCAAGTCAGAGGTGGCGAAACCCGACAGGACTATAAAG
ATACCAGGCGTTTCCCCCTGGAAGCTCCCTCGTGCGCTCTCCTGTTCCGACCCTGCCGCTTACCGGATAC
CTGTCCGCCTTTCTCCCTTCGGGAAGCGTGGCGCTTTCTCATAGCTCACGCTGTAGGTATCTCAGTTCGG
TGTAGGTCGTTCGCTCCAAGCTGGGCTGTGTGCACGAACCCCCCGTTCAGCCCGACCGCTGCGCCTTATC
CGGTAACTATCGTCTTGAGTCCAACCCGGTAAGACACGACTTATCGCCACTGGCAGCAGCCACTGGTAAC
AGGATTAGCAGAGCGAGGTATGTAGGCGGTGCTACAGAGTTCTTGAAGTGGTGGCCTAACTACGGCTACA
CTAGAAGAACAGTATTTGGTATCTGCGCTCTGCTGAAGCCAGTTACCTTCGGAAAAAGAGTTGGTAGCTC
TTGATCCGGCAAACAAACCACCGCTGGTAGCGGTGGTTTTTTTGTTTGCAAGCAGCAGATTACGCGCAGA
AAAAAAGGATCTCAAGAAGATCCTTTGATCTTTTCTACGGGGTCTGACGCTCAGTGGAACGAAAACTCAC
GTTAAGGGATTTTGGTCATGAGATTATCAAAAAGGATCTTCACCTAGATCCTTTTAAATTAAAAATGAAG
TTTTAAATCAATCTAAAGTATATATGAGTAAACTTGGTCTGACAGTTACCAATGCTTAATCAGTGAGGCA
CCTATCTCAGCGATCTGTCTATTTCGTTCATCCATAGTTGCATTTAAATTTCCGAACTCTCCAAGGCCCT
CGTCGGAAAATCTTCAAACCTTTCGTCCGATCCATCTTGCAGGCTACCTCTCGAACGAACTATCGCAAGT
CTCTTGGCCGGCCTTGCGCCTTGGCTATTGCTTGGCAGCGCCTATCGCCAGGTATTACTCCAATCCCGAA
TATCCGAGATCGGGATCACCCGAGAGAAGTTCAACCTACATCCTCAATCCCGATCTATCCGAGATCCGAG
GAATATCGAAATCGGGGCGCGCCTGGCCTCCGCGCCGGGTTTTGGCGCCTCCCGCGGGCGCCCCCCTCGT
CACGGCGAGCGCTGCCACGTCAGACGAAGGGCGCAGGAGCGTCCTGATCCTTCCGCCCGGACGCTCAGGA
CAGCGGCCCGCTGCTCATAAGACTCGGCCTTAGAACCCCAGTATCAGCAGAAGGACATTTTAGGACGGGA
CTTGGGTGACTCTAGGGCACTGGTTTTCTTTCCAGAGAGCGGAACAGGCGAGGAAAAGTAGTCCCTTCTC
GGCGATTCTGCGGAGGGATCTCCGTGGGGCGGTGAACGCCGATGATTATATAAGGACGCGCCGGGTGTGG
CACAGCTAGTTCCGTCGCAGCCGGGATTTGGGTCGCGGTTCTTGTTTGTGGATCGCTGTGATCGTCACTT
GGTGAGTAGCGGGCTGCTGGGCTGGCCGGGGCTTTCGTGGCCGCCGGGCCGCTCGGTGGGACGGAAGCGT
GTGGAGAGACCGCCAAGGGCTGTAGTCTGGGTCCGCGAGCAAGGTTGCCCTGAACTGGGGGTTGGGGGGA
GCGCAGCAAAATGGCGGCTGTTCCCGAGTCTTGAATGGAAGACGCTTGTGAGGCGGGCTGTGAGGTCGTT
GAAACAAGGTGGGGGGCATGGTGGGCGGCAAGAACCCAAGGTCTTGAGCCCTTCGCTAATGCGGGAAAGC
TCTTATTCGGGTGAGATGGGCTGGGCACCATCTGGGGACCCTGACGTGAAGTTTGTCACTGACTGGAGAA
CTCGGTTTGTCGTCTGTTGCGGGGGCGGCAGTTATGGCGGTGCCGTTGGGCAGTGCACCCGTACCTTTGG
GAGCGCGCGCCCTCGTCGTGTCGTGACGTCACCCGTTCTGTTGGCTTATAATGCAGGGTGGGGCCACCTG
CCGGTAGGTGTGCGGTAGGCTTTTCTCCGTCGCAGGACGCAGGGTTCGGGCCTAGGGTAGGCTCTCCTGA
ATCGACAGGCGCCGGACCTCTGGTGAGGGGAGGGATAAGTGAGGCGTCAGTTTCTTTGGTCGGTTTTATG
TACCTATCTTCTTAAGTAGCTGAAGCTCCGGTTTTGAACTATGCGCTCGGGGTTGGCGAGTGTGTTTTGT
GAAGTTTTTTAGGCACCTTTTGAAATGTAATCATTTGGGTCAATATGTAATTTTCAGTGTTAGACTTGTA
AATTGTCCGCTAAATTCTGGCCGTTTTTGGCTTTTTTGTTAGACAACATGACCGAGTACAAGCCCACGGT
GCGCCTCGCCACCCGCGACGACGTCCCCAGGGCCGTACGCACCCTCGCCGCCGCGTTCGCCGACTACCCC
GCCACGCGCCACACCGTCGATCCGGACCGCCACATCGAGCGGGTCACCGAGCTGCAAGAACTCTTCCTCA
CGCGCGTCGGGCTCGACATCGGCAAGGTGTGGGTCGCGGACGACGGCGCCGCGGTGGCGGTCTGGACCAC
GCCGGAGAGCGTCGAAGCGGGGGCGGTGTTCGCCGAGATCGGCCCGCGCATGGCCGAGTTGAGCGGTTCC
CGGCTGGCCGCGCAGCAACAGATGGAGGGCCTCCTGGCGCCGCACCGGCCCAAGGAGCCCGCGTGGTTCC
TGGCCACCGTCGGCGTCTCGCCCGACCACCAGGGCAAGGGTCTGGGCAGCGCCGTCGTGCTCCCCGGAGT
GGAGGCCGCCGAGCGCGCCGGGGTGCCCGCCTTCCTGGAGACCTCCGCGCCCCGCAACCTCCCCTTCTAC
GAGCGGCTCGGCTTCACCGTCACCGCCGACGTCGAGGTGCCCGAAGGACCGCGCACCTGGTGCATGACCC
GCAAGCCCGGTGCCTAGGCTAGTATGTAAGCCTAGTCTTAGATAATAAAATCGCTATCCATCGAAGATGG
ATGTGTGTTGGTTTTTTGTGTGTGTAACGCTAGGCGCGCCTGGTGTACCGAGAACGATCCTCTCAGTGCG
AGTCTCGACGATCCATATCGTTGCTTGGCAGTCAGCCAGTCGGAATCCAGCTTGGGACCCAGGAAGTCCA
ATCGTCAGATATTGTACTCAAGCCTGGTCACGGCAGCGTACCGATCTGTTTAAACCTAGATATTGATAGT
CTGATCGGTCAACGTATAATCGAGTCCTAGCTTTTGCAAACATCTATCAAGAGACAGGATCAGCAGGAGG
CTTTCGCATGAGTATTCAACATTTCCGTGTCGCCCTTATTCCCTTTTTTGCGGCATTTTGCCTTCCTGTT
TTTGCTCACCCAGAAACGCTGGTGAAAGTAAAAGATGCTGAAGATCAGTTGGGTGCGCGAGTGGGTTACA
TCGAACTGGATCTCAACAGCGGTAAGATCCTTGAGAGTTTTCGCCCCGAAGAACGCTTTCCAATGATGAG
CACTTTTAAAGTTCTGCTATGTGGCGCGGTATTATCCCGTATTGACGCCGGGCAAGAGCAACTCGGTCGC
CGCATACACTATTCTCAGAATGACTTGGTTGAGTATTCACCAGTCACAGAAAAGCATCTTACGGATGGCA
TGACAGTAAGAGAATTATGCAGTGCTGCCATAACCATGAGTGATAACACTGCGGCCAACTTACTTCTGAC
AACGATTGGAGGACCGAAGGAGCTAACCGCTTTTTTGCACAACATGGGGGATCATGTAACTCGCCTTGAT
CGTTGGGAACCGGAGCTGAATGAAGCCATACCAAACGACGAGCGTGACACCACGATGCCTGTAGCAATGG
CAACAACCTTGCGTAAACTATTAACTGGCGAACTACTTACTCTAGCTTCCCGGCAACAGTTGATAGACTG
GATGGAGGCGGATAAAGTTGCAGGACCACTTCTGCGCTCGGCCCTTCCGGCTGGCTGGTTTATTGCTGAT
AAATCTGGAGCCGGTGAGCGTGGGTCTCGCGGTATCATTGCAGCACTGGGGCCAGATGGTAAGCCCTCCC
GTATCGTAGTTATCTACACGACGGGGAGTCAGGCAACTATGGATGAACGAAATAGACAGATCGCTGAGAT
AGGTGCCTCACTGATTAAGCATTGGTAACCGATTCTAGGTGCATTGGCGCAGAAAAAAATGCCTGATGCG
ACGCTGCGCGTCTTATACTCCCACATATGCCAGATTCAGCAACGGATACGGCTTCCCCAACTTGCCCACT
TCCATACGTGTCCTCCTTACCAGAAATTTATCCTTAAGATCCCGAATCGTTTAAACTCGACTCTGGCTCT
ATCGAATCTCCGTCGTTTCGAGCTTACGCGAACAGCCGTGGCGCTCATTTGCTCGTCGGGCATCGAATCT
CGTCAGCTATCGTCAGCTTACCTTTTTGGCAGCGATCGCGGCTCCCGACATCTTGGACCATTAGCTCCAC
AGGTATCTTCTTCCCTCTAGTGGTCATAACAGCAGCTTCAGCTACCTCTCAATTCAAAAAACCCCTCAAG
ACCCGTTTAGAGGCCCCAAGGGGTTATGCTA
Features (pLannotate 1.2.2; 20 found; start..end, strand, type, name):
     18..66      -  polyA_signal   poly(A) signal: synthetic polyadenylation signal
    147..450     +  enhancer       CMV enhancer: human cytomegalovirus immediate early enhancer
    523..540     -  promoter       CMV promoter (fragment): human cytomegalovirus (CMV) immediate early promoter
    603..654     +  promoter       CMVd2 promoter: truncated human cytomegalovirus (CMV) immediate early promoter that yields moderately reduced expression relative to the full-length promoter
    729..1985    +  CDS            N: NCAP_SARS2 - Experimental evidence at protein level: Swiss-Prot protein existence level 1. Packages the positive strand viral genome RNA into a helical ribonucleocapsid (RNP) and plays a fundamental role during virion assembly through its interactions with the viral genome and membrane protein M. Plays an important role in enhancing the efficiency of subgenomic viral RNA transcription as well as viral replication (By similarity). May modulate transforming growth factor-beta signaling by binding host smad3 (By similarity). From Severe acute respiratory syndrome coronavirus 2 (2019-nCoV) (SARS-C
   2013..2029    +  CDS            CBP (fragment): calmodulin-binding peptide derived from skeletal muscle myosin light chain kinase; binds calmodulin with nanomolar affinity in the presence of calcium
   2137..2258    -  polyA_signal   SV40 poly(A) signal: SV40 polyadenylation signal
   2281..2350    -  CDS            large T antigen (fragment): large T antigen from SV40 (simian virus 40)
   2373..2419    +  terminator     T7 terminator: transcription terminator for bacteriophage T7 RNA polymerase
   2449..2585    +  terminator     rrnG terminator: transcription terminator from the E. coli ribosomal RNA rrnG operon (Albrechtsen et al., 1991)
   2630..2701    +  misc_feature   3' β-globin insulator: insulator downstream of the human β-globin locus (Farrell et al., 2002)
   2927..3515    -  rep_origin     ori: high-copy-number ColE1/pMB1/pBR322/pUC origin of replication
   3687..3751    -  CDS            bla(M) (fragment): β-lactamase lacking the signal sequence; bla(M); allows cytosolic expression of β-lactamase
   4015..5224    +  promoter       UbC promoter: human ubiquitin C promoter
   5228..5825    +  CDS            PuroR (fragment): puromycin N-acetyltransferase; pac from Streptomyces; confers resistance to puromycin
   5854..5902    +  polyA_signal   poly(A) signal: synthetic polyadenylation signal
   6168..7028    +  CDS            AmpR: β-lactamase; bla; confers resistance to ampicillin, carbenicillin, and related antibiotics
   7041..7177    +  terminator     rrnG terminator: transcription terminator from the E. coli ribosomal RNA rrnG operon (Albrechtsen et al., 1991)
   7329..7400    +  misc_feature   5' β-globin insulator: insulator upstream of the human β-globin locus (Farrell et al., 2002)
   7405..7451    -  terminator     T7 terminator: transcription terminator for bacteriophage T7 RNA polymerase
