[The description below was written by a language model from this plasmid's Addgene catalogue record and pLannotate feature annotations shown in this document.]
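Description:
pGBW-m4133812 is a mammalian expression plasmid built on the pTwist_CMV_Puro_6 backbone that carries the wild-type nucleocapsid (N) coding sequence of SARS-CoV-2. It is propagated in E. coli through a high-copy ColE1/pUC-type origin with ampicillin selection from a full-length β-lactamase gene. For selection in mammalian cells it carries a separate cassette in which the human ubiquitin C promoter drives puromycin N-acetyltransferase, followed by a synthetic polyadenylation signal. The annotated full sequence is about 7.45 kb, broadly consistent with the recorded backbone and insert sizes.

The N open reading frame sits downstream of the CMV immediate-early enhancer and promoter elements and is followed by an SV40 polyadenylation signal. According to the catalogue entry, the backbone supplies a C-terminal tag consisting of a TEV protease cleavage site and a calmodulin-binding peptide (CBP). The feature table detects only a short CBP fragment just after the N coding region and does not annotate the TEV site separately. In principle, such a tag permits calcium-dependent capture on calmodulin resin and removal of the tag by TEV protease. The expression region is flanked by bacterial transcription terminators (T7 and rrnG) and by short β-globin insulator elements, which help isolate the cassettes from read-through transcription and neighbouring regulatory influences. A few small fragment hits (SV40 large T antigen, a β-lactamase fragment) appear to be incidental annotation matches rather than functional parts.

The plasmid is suited to transient expression of tagged N protein in mammalian cells, or to puromycin selection of expressing cells. Possible applications include protein purification or interaction studies, though the record states no purpose beyond expression.
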