Addgene plasmid #152559: pGBW-m4133812
Purpose: Mammalian expression plasmid for SARS-CoV-2 N (nucleocapsid)
Depositing lab: Ginkgo Bioworks & Benjie Chen. Depositing organization: Ginkgo Bioworks.
Backbone
  Vector backbone: pTwist_CMV_Puro_6
  Backbone size w/o insert (bp): 6080
  Vector type: Mammalian Expression
  Selectable markers: Puromycin
Growth in bacteria
  Bacterial resistance: Ampicillin, 100 μg/mL
  Growth temperature: 37°C
  Growth strain: DH5alpha
  Copy number: High Copy
Gene/Insert
  Gene/Insert name: SARS-CoV-2 N (nucleocapsid) (alt names: nucleocapsid phosphoprotein; N protein)
  Species: Severe acute respiratory syndrome coronavirus 2
  Insert size (bp): 1253
  Mutation: wt
  Entrez Gene: N (a.k.a. GU280_gp10)
  Promoter: CMV
  Tag / fusion protein: Cleavable TEV;CBP (C terminal on backbone)
  Cloning method: Unknown
Resource information
  A portion of this plasmid was derived from a plasmid made by: GinkgoBioworks
Depositor comments: NCBI reference sequence: YP_009724397.2
How to cite: pGBW-m4133812 was a gift from Ginkgo Bioworks & Benjie Chen (Addgene plasmid # 152559 ; http://n2t.net/addgene:152559 ; RRID:Addgene_152559)
